>Addgene plasmid #54682 | Dronpa3-N1 | addgene full sequence | sequence record 139033 | Addgene NGS Result
CATGCATTAGTTATTAATAGTAATCAATTACGGGGTCATTAGTTCATAGCCCATATATGGAGTTCCGCGT
TACATAACTTACGGTAAATGGCCCGCCTGGCTGACCGCCCAACGACCCCCGCCCATTGACGTCAATAATG
ACGTATGTTCCCATAGTAACGCCAATAGGGACTTTCCATTGACGTCAATGGGTGGAGTATTTACGGTAAA
CTGCCCACTTGGCAGTACATCAAGTGTATCATATGCCAAGTACGCCCCCTATTGACGTCAATGACGGTAA
ATGGCCCGCCTGGCATTATGCCCAGTACATGACCTTATGGGACTTTCCTACTTGGCAGTACATCTACGTA
TTAGTCATCGCTATTACCATGGTGATGCGGTTTTGGCAGTACATCAATGGGCGTGGATAGCGGTTTGACT
CACGGGGATTTCCAAGTCTCCACCCCATTGACGTCAATGGGAGTTTGTTTTGGCACCAAAATCAACGGGA
CTTTCCAAAATGTCGTAACAACTCCGCCCCATTGACGCAAATGGGCGGTAGGCGTGTACGGTGGGAGGTC
TATATAAGCAGAGCTGGTTTAGTGAACCGTCAGATCCGCTAGCGCTACCGGACTCAGATCTCGAGCTCAA
GCTTCGAATTCTGCAGTCGACGGTACCGCGGGCCCGGGATCCACCGGTCGCCACCATGGTGAGTGTGATT
AAACCAGACATGAAGATCAAGCTGCGTATGGAAGGCGCTGTAAATGGACACCCGTTCGCGATTGAAGGAG
TTGGCCTTGGGAAGCCTTTCGAGGGAAAACAGAGTATGGACCTTAAAGTCAAAGAAGGCGGACCTCTGCC
TTTCGCCTATGACATCTTGACAACTGTGTTCTGTTACGGCAACAGGGTATTCGCCAAATACCCAGAAAAT
ATAGTAGACTATTTCAAGCAGTCGTTTCCTGAGGGCTACTCTTGGGAACGAAGCATGAATTACGAAGACG
GGGGCATTTGTAACGCGACAAACGACATAACCCTGGATGGTGACTGTTATATCTATGAAATTCGATTTGA
TGGTGTGAACTTTCCTGCCAATGGTCCAGTTATGCAGAAGAGGACTGTGAAATGGGAGCCATCCACTGAG
AAATTGTATGTGCGTGATGGAGTGCTGAAGGGTGATATTAACGCGGCTCTGTCGCTTGAAGGAGGTGGCC
ATTACCGATGTGACTTCAAAACTACTTATAAAGCTAAGAAGGTTGTCCAGTTGCCAGACTATCACTTTGT
GGACCACCACATTGAGATTAAAAGCCACGACAAAGATTACAGTAATGTTAATCTGCATGAGCACGCCGAA
GCGCATTCTGAGCTGCCGAGGCAGGCCAAGTAATGATAGGCGGCCGCGACTCTAGATCATAATCAGCCAT
ACCACATTTGTAGAGGTTTTACTTGCTTTAAAAAACCTCCCACACCTCCCCCTGAACCTGAAACATAAAA
TGAATGCAATTGTTGTTGTTAACTTGTTTATTGCAGCTTATAATGGTTACAAATAAAGCAATAGCATCAC
AAATTTCACAAATAAAGCATTTTTTTCACTGCATTCTAGTTGTGGTTTGTCCAAACTCATCAATGTATCT
TAAGGCGTAAATTGTAAGCGTTAATATTTTGTTAAAATTCGCGTTAAATTTTTGTTAAATCAGCTCATTT
TTTAACCAATAGGCCGAAATCGGCAAAATCCCTTATAAATCAAAAGAATAGACCGAGATAGGGT
[37 nt withheld, positions 1745-1781]
AAAGAACGTGGACTCCAACGTCAAAGG
[49 nt withheld, positions 1809-1857]
T
[91 nt withheld, positions 1859-1949]
G
[124 nt withheld, positions 1951-2074]
CAGGTGGCACTTTTCGGGGAAATGTGCGCGGAACCCCTATTTGTTTATTTTTCTAAATACATTCAAATAT
GTATCCGCTCATGAGACAATAACCCTGATAAATGCTTCAATAATATTGAAAAAGGAAGAGTCCTGAGGCG
GAAAGAACCAGCTGTGGAATGTGTGTCAGTTAGGGTGTGGAAAGTCCCCAGGCTCCCCAGCAGGCAGAAG
TATGCAAAGCATGCATCTCAATTAGTCAGCAACCAGGTGTGGAAAGTCCCCAGGCTCCCCAGCAGGCAGA
AGTATGCAAAGCATGCATCTCAATTAGTCAGCAACCATAGTCCCGCCCCTAACTCCGCCCATCCCGCCCC
TAACTCCGCCCAGTTCCGCCCATTCTCCGCCCCATGGCTGACTAATTTTTTTTATTTATGCAGAGGCCGA
GGCCGCCTCGGCCTCTGAGCTATTCCAGAAGTAGTGAGGAGGCTTTTTTGGAGGCCTAGGCTTTTGCAAA
GATCGATCAAGAGACAGGATGAGGATCGTTTCGCATGATTGAACAAGATGGATTGCACGCAGGTTCTCCG
GCCGCTTGGGTGGAGAGGCTATTCGGCTATGACTGGGCACAACAGACAATCGGCTGCTCTGATGCCGCCG
TGTTCCGGCTGTCAGCGCAGGGGCGCCCGGTTCTTTTTGTCAAGACCGACCTGTCCGGTGCCCTGAATGA
ACTGCAAGACGAGGCAGCGCGGCTATCGTGGCTGGCCACGACGGGCGTTCCTTGCGCAGCTGTGCTCGAC
GTTGTCACTGAAGCGGGAAGGGACTGGCTGCTATTGGGCGAAGTGCCGGGGCAGGATCTCCTGTCATCTC
ACCTTGCTCCTGCCGAGAAAGTATCCATCATGGCTGATGCAATGCGGCGGCTGCATACGCTTGATCCGGC
TACCTGCCCATTCGACCACCAAGCGAAACATCGCATCGAGCGAGCACGTACTCGGATGGAAGCCGGTCTT
GTCGATCAGGATGATCTGGACGAAGAGCATCAGGGGCTCGCGCCAGCCGAACTGTTCGCCAGGCTCAAGG
CGAGCATGCCCGACGGCGAGGATCTCGTCGTGACCCATGGCGATGCCTGCTTGCCGAATATCATGGTGGA
AAATGGCCGCTTTTCTGGATTCATCGACTGTGGCCGGCTGGGTGTGGCGGACCGCTATCAGGACATAGCG
TTGGCTACCCGTGATATTGCTGAAGAGCTTGGCGGCGAATGGGCTGACCGCTTCCTCGTGCTTTACGGTA
TCGCCGCTCCCGATTCGCAGCGCATCGCCTTCTATCGCCTTCTTGACGAGTTCTTCTGAGCGGGACTCTG
GGGTTCGAAATGACCGACCAAGCGACGCCCAACCTGCCATCACGAGATTTCGATTCCACCGCCGCCTTCT
ATGAAAGGTTGGGCTTCGGAATCGTTTTCCGGGACGCCGGCTGGATGATCCTCCAGCGCGGGGATCTCAT
GCTGGAGTTCTTCGCCCACCCTAGGGGGAGGCTAACTGAAACACGGAAGGAGACAATACCGGAAGGAACC
CGCGCTATGACGGCAATAAAAAGACAGAATAAAACGCACGGTGTTGGGTCGTTTGTTCATAAACGCGGGG
TTCGGTCCCAGGGCTGGCACTCTGTCGATACCCCACCGAGACCCCATTGGGGCCAATACGCCCGCGTTTC
TTCCTTTTCCCCACCCCACCCCCCAAGTTCGGGTGAAGGCCCAGGGCTCGCAGCCAACGTCGGGGCGGCA
GGCCCTGCCATAGCCTCAGGTTACTCATATATACTTTAGATTGATTTAAAACTTCATTTTTAATTTAAAA
GGATCTAGGTGAAGATCCTTTTTGATAATCTCATGACCAAAATCCCTTAACGTGAGTTTTCGTTCCACTG
AGCGTCAGACCCCGTAGAAAAGATCAAAGGATCTTCTTGAGATCCTTTTTTTCTGCGCGTAATCTGCTGC
TTGCAAACAAAAAAACCACCGCTACCAGCGGTGGTTTGTTTGCCGGATCAAGAGCTACCAACTCTTTTTC
CGAAGGTAACTGGCTTCAGCAGAGCGCAGATACCAAATACTGTTCTTCTAGTGTAGCCGTAGTTAGGCCA
CCACTTCAAGAACTCTGTAGCACCGCCTACATACCTCGCTCTGCTAATCCTGTTACCAGTGGCTGCTGCC
AGTGGCGATAAGTCGTGTCTTACCGGGTTGGACTCAAGACGATAGTTACCGGATAAGGCGCAGCGGTCGG
GCTGAACGGGGGGTTCGTGCACACAGCCCAGCTTGGAGCGAACGACCTACACCGAACTGAGATACCTACA
GCGTGAGCTATGAGAAAGCGCCACGCTTCCCGAAGGGAGAAAGGCGGACAGGTATCCGGTAAGCGGCAGG
GTCGGAACAGGAGAGCGCACGAGGGAGCTTCCAGGGGGAAACGCCTGGTATCTTTATAGTCCTGTCGGGT
TTCGCCACCTCTGACTTGAGCGTCGATTTTTGTGATGCTCGTCAGGGGGGCGGAGCCTATGGAAAAACGC
CAGCAACGCGGCCTTTTTACGGTTCCTGGCCTTTTGCTGGCCTTTTGCTCACATGTTCTTTCCTGCGTTA
TCCCCTGATTCTGTGGATAACCGTATTACCGC
Features (pLannotate 1.2.2; 14 found; start..end, strand, type, name):
     68..371     +  enhancer       CMV enhancer: human cytomegalovirus immediate early enhancer
    372..575     +  promoter       CMV promoter: human cytomegalovirus (CMV) immediate early promoter
    598..678     +  misc_feature   MCS: multiple cloning site
    686..1363    +  CDS            Dronpa-Green3: photoswitchable Dronpa-Green3 fluorescent protein
   1385..1468    +  CDS            large T antigen (fragment): large T antigen from SV40 (simian virus 40)
   1491..1612    +  polyA_signal   SV40 poly(A) signal: SV40 polyadenylation signal
   1646..2074    -  rep_origin     f1 ori (sequence partly withheld): f1 bacteriophage origin of replication; arrow indicates direction of (+) strand synthesis
   2101..2205    +  promoter       AmpR promoter: bla
   2207..2564    +  promoter       SV40 promoter: SV40 enhancer and early promoter
   2599..3393    +  CDS            NeoR/KanR: aminoglycoside phosphotransferase from Tn5; aph(3')-II (or nptII); confers resistance to neomycin, kanamycin, and G418 (Geneticin®)
   3414..3566    +  CDS            ble (fragment): BLE_KLEPN - Experimental evidence at protein level: Swiss-Prot protein existence level 1. Binding protein with a strong affinity to the bleomycin family of antibiotics. Binds to CL990; an antimitotic-antibiotic compound. From Klebsiella pneumoniae.
   3625..3672    +  polyA_signal   HSV TK poly(A) signal: herpes simplex virus thymidine kinase polyadenylation signal (Cole and Stacy, 1985)
   3763..3779    -  polyA_signal   bGH poly(A) signal (fragment): bovine growth hormone polyadenylation signal
   4001..4589    +  rep_origin     ori: high-copy-number ColE1/pMB1/pBR322/pUC origin of replication
