[The description below was written by a language model from this plasmid's Addgene catalogue record and pLannotate feature annotations shown in this document.]
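Description:
Dronpa3-N1 is an empty mammalian expression backbone of the "N1" cloning-vector layout, designed for building fusions in which a gene of interest is placed upstream of, and in frame with, the photoswitchable green fluorescent protein Dronpa3, so that the tag ends up at the C terminus of the partner protein. No insert is present. The human cytomegalovirus immediate-early enhancer and promoter drive transcription through a multiple cloning site that sits directly before the Dronpa-Green3 coding sequence, and the transcript is terminated by an SV40 polyadenylation signal. The short large T antigen fragment annotated just ahead of that signal is most likely part of the SV40-derived 3' region rather than a functional payload. The depositor lists excitation and emission maxima of 503 and 518 nm for the fluorophore.

The plasmid is maintained in E. coli at high copy through a ColE1/pUC-type origin and also carries an f1 phage origin, which allows single-stranded DNA production. A single Tn5 aminoglycoside phosphotransferase gene provides both selections. A bacterial bla-type promoter expresses it for kanamycin resistance in bacteria, while the adjacent SV40 enhancer/early promoter expresses it in mammalian cells for G418 selection of stable transfectants, with the HSV thymidine kinase polyadenylation signal downstream. The small ble and bGH poly(A) fragments in the annotation appear to be residual or incidental matches.

The catalogue gives a backbone size of 4750 bp, whereas the sequenced record is 4,696 nt. Typical use is to clone a protein of interest into the cloning site to follow its localization in live cells with a reversibly switchable label.
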