Addgene plasmid #54682: Dronpa3-N1
Purpose: (Empty Backbone) Localization: N1 Cloning Vector, Excitation: 503, Emission: 518
Depositing lab: Michael Davidson. Depositing organization: Florida State University, Tallahassee.
Backbone
  Vector backbone: Dronpa3-N1
  Backbone size (bp): 4750
  Vector type: Mammalian Expression
  Selectable markers: Neomycin (select with G418)
  Tag / fusion protein: Dronpa3 (C terminal on backbone)
Growth in bacteria
  Bacterial resistance: Kanamycin, 50 μg/mL
  Growth temperature: 37°C
  Growth strain: DH5alpha
  Copy number: High Copy
Gene/Insert
  Gene/Insert name: None
  Tag / fusion protein: Dronpa3 (C terminal on backbone)
Terms and licenses: Academic/Nonprofit Terms; Industry Terms
Depositor comments: . Excitation = 503; Emission = 518
How to cite: Dronpa3-N1 was a gift from Michael Davidson (Addgene plasmid # 54682 ; http://n2t.net/addgene:54682 ; RRID:Addgene_54682)
