>Addgene plasmid #54682 | Dronpa3-N1 | depositor partial sequence | sequence record 85079 | insert sequence
GGGACTTTCCAAAATGTCGTAACAACTCCGCCCCATTGACGCAAATGGGCGGTAGGCGTGTACGGTGGGA
GGTCTATATAAGCAGAGCTGGTTTAGTGAACCGTCAGATCCGCTAGCGCTACCGGACTCAGATCTCGAGC
TCAAGCTTCGAATTCTGCAGTCGACGGTACCGCGGGCCCGGGATCCACCGGTCGCCACCATGGTGAGTGT
GATTAAACCAGACATGAAGATCAAGCTGCGTATGGAAGGCGCTGTAAATGGACACCCGTTCGCGATTGAA
GGAGTTGGCCTTGGGAAGCCTTTCGAGGGAAAACAGAGTATGGACCTTAAAGTCAAAGAAGGCGGACCTC
TGCCTTTCGCCTATGACATCTTGACAACTGTGTTCTGTTACGGCAACAGGGTATTCGCCAAATACCCAGA
AAATATAGTAGACTATTTCAAGCAGTCGTTTCCTGAGGGCTACTCTTGGGAACGAAGCATGAATTACGAA
GACGGGGGCATTTGTAACGCGACAAACGACATAACCCTGGATGGTGACTGTTATATCTATGAAATTCGAT
TTGATGGTGTGAACTTTCCTGCCAATGGTCCAGTTATGCAGAAGAGGACTGTGAAATGGGAGCCATCCAC
TGAGAAATTGTATGTGCGTGATGGAGTGCTGAAGGGTGATATTAACGCGGCTCTGTCGCTTGAAGGAGGT
GGCCATTACCGATGTGACTTCAAAACTACTTATAAAGCTAAGAAGGTTGTCCAGTTGCCAGACTATCACT
TTGTGGACCACCACATTGAGATTAAAAGCCACGACAAAGATTACAGTAATGTTAATCTGCATGAGCACGC
CGAAGCGCATTCTGAGCTGCCGAGGCAGGCCAAGTAATGATAGGCGGCCGCGACTCTAGATCATAATCAG
CCATACCACATTTGTAGAGGTTTTACTTGCTTTAAAAACCTCCCACACCTCCCCCTGAACCTGAAACATA
AATGAATGCAATTG
