>Addgene plasmid #54682 | Dronpa3-N1 | addgene partial sequence | sequence record 93161 | CMV-F 5'-CGCAAATGGGCGGTAGGCGTG-3'
GTGAACCGTCAGATCCGCTAGCGCTACCGGACTCAGATCTCGAGCTCAAGCTTCGAATTCTGCAGTCGAC
GGTACCGCGGGCCCGGGATCCACCGGTCGCCACCATGGTGAGTGTGATTAAACCAGACATGAAGATCAAG
CTGCGTATGGAAGGCGCTGTAAATGGACACCCGTTCGCGATTGAAGGAGTTGGCCTTGGGAAGCCTTTCG
AGGGAAAACAGAGTATGGACCTTAAAGTCAAAGAAGGCGGACCTCTGCCTTTCGCCTATGACATCTTGAC
AACTGTGTTCTGTTACGGCAACAGGGTATTCGCCAAATACCCAGAAAATATAGTAGACTATTTCAAGCAG
TCGTTTCCTGAGGGCTACTCTTGGGAACGAAGCATGAATTACGAAGACGGGGGCATTTGTAACGCGACAA
ACGACATAACCCTGGATGGTGACTGTTATATCTATGAAATTCGATTTGATGGTGTGAACTTTCCTGCCAA
TGGTCCAGTTATGCAGAAGAGGACTGTGAAATGGGAGCCATCCACTGAGAAATTGTATGTGCGTGATGGA
GTGCTGAAGGGTGATATTAACGCGGCTCTGTCGCTTGAAGGAGGTGGCCATTACCGATGTGACTTCAAAA
CTACTTATAAAGCTAAGAAGGTTGTCCAGTTGCCAGACTATCACTTTGTGGACCACCACATTGAGATTAA
AAGCCACGACAAAGATTACAGTAATGTTAATCTGCATGAGCACGCCGAAGCGCATTCTGAGCTGCCGAGG
CAGGCCAAGTAATGATAGGCGGCCGCGACTCTAGATCATAATCAGCCATACCACATTTGTAGAGGTTT
